>Addgene plasmid #181909 | psgRNA-2xMS2-lacO | addgene full sequence | sequence record 359702 | Addgene NGS Result
GCTAGCGAGGGCCTATTTCCCATGATTCCTTCATATTTGCATATACGATACAAGGCTGTTAGAGAGATAA
TTGGAATTAATTTGACTGTAAACACAAAGATATTAGTACAAAATACGTGACGTAGAAAGTAATAATTTCT
TGGGTAGTTTGCAGTTTTAAAATTATGTTTTAAAATGGACTATCATATGCTTACCGTAACTTGAAAGTAT
TTCGATTTCTTGGCTTTATATATCTTGTGGAAAGGACGAAACACCGTCCGCTCACAATTCCACATGGTTT
TAGAGCTAGGCCAACATGAGGATCACCCATGTCTGCAGGGCCTAGCAAGTTAAAATAAGGCTAGTCCGTT
ATCAACTTGGCCAACATGAGGATCACCCATGTCTGCAGGGCCAAGTGGCACCGAGTCGGTGCTTTTTTTG
AATTCTGATGCGGTATTTTCTCCTTACGCATCTGTGCGGTATTTCACACCGCATA
[95 nt withheld, positions 476-570]
T
[46 nt withheld, positions 572-617]
C
[141 nt withheld, positions 619-759]
CCTTTGACGTTGGAGTCCACGTTCTTT
[37 nt withheld, positions 787-823]
ACTCTATCTCGGGCTATTCTTTTGATTTATAAGGGATTTTGCCGATTTCGGTCTATTGGTTAAAAAATGA
GCTGATTTAACAAAAATTTAACGCGAATTTTAACAAAATATTAACGTTTACAATTTTATGGTGCACTCTC
AGTACAATCTGCTCTGATGCCGCATAGTTAAGCCAGCCCCGACACCCGCCAACACCCGCTGACGCGCCCT
GACGGGCTTGTCTGCTCCCGGCATCCGCTTACAGACAAGCTGTGACCGTCTCCGGGAGCTGCATGTGTCA
GAGGTTTTCACCGTCATCACCGAAACGCGCGAGACGAAAGGGCCTCGTGATACGCCTATTTTTATAGGTT
AATGTCATGATAATAATGGTTTCTTAGACGTCAGGTGGCACTTTTCGGGGAAATGTGCGCGGAACCCCTA
TTTGTTTATTTTTCTAAATACATTCAAATATGTATCCGCTCATGAGACAATAACCCTGATAAATGCTTCA
ATAATATTGAAAAAGGAAGAGTATGAGTATTCAACATTTCCGTGTCGCCCTTATTCCCTTTTTTGCGGCA
TTTTGCCTTCCTGTTTTTGCTCACCCAGAAACGCTGGTGAAAGTAAAAGATGCTGAAGATCAGTTGGGTG
CACGAGTGGGTTACATCGAACTGGATCTCAACAGCGGTAAGATCCTTGAGAGTTTTCGCCCCGAAGAACG
TTTTCCAATGATGAGCACTTTTAAAGTTCTGCTATGTGGCGCGGTATTATCCCGTATTGACGCCGGGCAA
GAGCAACTCGGTCGCCGCATACACTATTCTCAGAATGACTTGGTTGAGTACTCACCAGTCACAGAAAAGC
ATCTTACGGATGGCATGACAGTAAGAGAATTATGCAGTGCTGCCATAACCATGAGTGATAACACTGCGGC
CAACTTACTTCTGACAACGATCGGAGGACCGAAGGAGCTAACCGCTTTTTTGCACAACATGGGGGATCAT
GTAACTCGCCTTGATCGTTGGGAACCGGAGCTGAATGAAGCCATACCAAACGACGAGCGTGACACCACGA
TGCCTGTAGCAATGGCAACAACGTTGCGCAAACTATTAACTGGCGAACTACTTACTCTAGCTTCCCGGCA
ACAATTAATAGACTGGATGGAGGCGGATAAAGTTGCAGGACCACTTCTGCGCTCGGCCCTTCCGGCTGGC
TGGTTTATTGCTGATAAATCTGGAGCCGGTGAGCGTGGAAGCCGCGGTATCATTGCAGCACTGGGGCCAG
ATGGTAAGCCCTCCCGTATCGTAGTTATCTACACGACGGGGAGTCAGGCAACTATGGATGAACGAAATAG
ACAGATCGCTGAGATAGGTGCCTCACTGATTAAGCATTGGTAACTGTCAGACCAAGTTTACTCATATATA
CTTTAGATTGATTTAAAACTTCATTTTTAATTTAAAAGGATCTAGGTGAAGATCCTTTTTGATAATCTCA
TGACCAAAATCCCTTAACGTGAGTTTTCGTTCCACTGAGCGTCAGACCCCGTAGAAAAGATCAAAGGATC
TTCTTGAGATCCTTTTTTTCTGCGCGTAATCTGCTGCTTGCAAACAAAAAAACCACCGCTACCAGCGGTG
GTTTGTTTGCCGGATCAAGAGCTACCAACTCTTTTTCCGAAGGTAACTGGCTTCAGCAGAGCGCAGATAC
CAAATACTGTTCTTCTAGTGTAGCCGTAGTTAGGCCACCACTTCAAGAACTCTGTAGCACCGCCTACATA
CCTCGCTCTGCTAATCCTGTTACCAGTGGCTGCTGCCAGTGGCGATAAGTCGTGTCTTACCGGGTTGGAC
TCAAGACGATAGTTACCGGATAAGGCGCAGCGGTCGGGCTGAACGGGGGGTTCGTGCACACAGCCCAGCT
TGGAGCGAACGACCTACACCGAACTGAGATACCTACAGCGTGAGCTATGAGAAAGCGCCACGCTTCCCGA
AGGGAGAAAGGCGGACAGGTATCCGGTAAGCGGCAGGGTCGGAACAGGAGAGCGCACGAGGGAGCTTCCA
GGGGGAAACGCCTGGTATCTTTATAGTCCTGTCGGGTTTCGCCACCTCTGACTTGAGCGTCGATTTTTGT
GATGCTCGTCAGGGGGGCGGAGCCTATGGAAAAACGCCAGCAACGCGGCCTTTTTACGGTTCCTGGCCTT
TTGCTGGCCTTTTGCTCA
Features (pLannotate 1.2.2; 12 found; start..end, strand, type, name):
      7..247     +  promoter       U6 promoter: RNA polymerase III promoter for human U6 snRNA
    294..312     +  misc_RNA       MS2 stem loop: stem loop that binds the bacteriophage MS2 coat protein
    323..359     +  misc_RNA       gRNA scaffold (fragment): guide RNA scaffold for the Streptococcus pyogenes CRISPR/Cas9 system
    364..382     +  misc_RNA       MS2 stem loop: stem loop that binds the bacteriophage MS2 coat protein
    393..412     +  misc_RNA       gRNA scaffold (fragment): guide RNA scaffold for the Streptococcus pyogenes CRISPR/Cas9 system
    425..475     -  misc_feature   bom (fragment): basis of mobility region from pBR322
    494..949     +  rep_origin     f1 ori (sequence partly withheld): f1 bacteriophage origin of replication; arrow indicates direction of (+) strand synthesis
    950..999     -  misc_feature   bom (fragment): basis of mobility region from pBR322
   1101..1136    -  CDS            rop (fragment): Rop protein, which maintains plasmids at low copy number; rop
   1231..1335    +  promoter       AmpR promoter: bla
   1336..2196    +  CDS            AmpR: β-lactamase; bla; confers resistance to ampicillin, carbenicillin, and related antibiotics
   2367..2955    +  rep_origin     ori: high-copy-number ColE1/pMB1/pBR322/pUC origin of replication
