[The description below was written by a language model from this plasmid's Addgene catalogue record and pLannotate feature annotations shown in this document.]
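Description:
psgRNA-2xMS2-lacO is a small (about 3 kb) mammalian CRISPR guide RNA expression plasmid built on the pU6_sgRNA-MS2-backbone. It is propagated in E. coli as a high-copy plasmid through a ColE1/pUC-type origin and selected with ampicillin via the bla (β-lactamase) gene under its own promoter. An f1 phage origin is also present, flanked by short residual fragments of the pBR322 bom region and a small rop remnant. These are backbone leftovers rather than functional elements. The plasmid carries no mammalian selection marker and no Cas9 coding sequence, so it is meant for transient delivery together with a separately supplied Cas9 or dCas9.

The payload is a single RNA polymerase III transcription unit. The human U6 promoter drives a single guide RNA whose spacer, cloned by restriction enzyme cloning at a BbsI site, targets the bacterial lac operator sequence. The Streptococcus pyogenes guide scaffold is annotated as fragments because it is interrupted by two MS2 stem loops. These hairpins bind the bacteriophage MS2 coat protein, so any effector or fluorescent protein fused to that coat protein can be recruited to the guide RNA and Cas9 complex at its DNA target.

The record does not spell out the experimental design. However, a lacO-directed, MS2-tagged guide is suited to directing dCas9 to lacO sequences, such as arrays integrated in mammalian cells, and tethering MS2 coat protein fusions there. The associated publication deals with heterochromatin compaction in mouse cells.
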