Addgene plasmid #181909: psgRNA-2xMS2-lacO
Purpose: Single guide RNA with 2XMS2 loops targeting bacterial lac operator
Depositing lab: Karsten Rippe. Depositing organization: Deutsches Krebsforschungszentrum (DKFZ). Publication: Mouse Heterochromatin Adopts Digital Compaction States without Showing Hallmarks of HP1-Driven Liquid-Liquid Phase Separation. Erdel F, Rademacher A, Vlijm R, Tunnermann J, Frank L, Weinmann R, Schweigert E, Yserentant K, Hummert J, Bauer C, Schumacher S, Al Alwash A, Normand C, Herten DP, Engelhardt J, Rippe K. Mol Cell. 2020 Apr 16;78(2):236-249.e7. doi: 10.1016/j.molcel.2020.02.005. Epub 2020 Feb 25. PubMed 32101700.
Backbone
  Vector backbone: pU6_sgRNA-MS2-backbone
  Backbone manufacturer: Addgene
  Backbone size w/o insert (bp): 3008
  Vector type: Mammalian Expression, CRISPR
Growth in bacteria
  Bacterial resistance: Ampicillin, 100 μg/mL
  Growth temperature: 37°C
  Growth strain: NEB Stable
  Copy number: High Copy
Gene/Insert
  Gene/Insert name: sgRNA-2XMS2-lacO
  gRNA/shRNA sequence: Gtccgctcacaattccacatg
  Species: S.pyogenes, MS2 bacteriophage, E. coli
  Promoter: U6
  Cloning method: Restriction Enzyme; 5′ cloning site BbsI (unknown if destroyed)
Terms and licenses: Academic/Nonprofit Terms; Industry Terms: Not Available to Industry
How to cite: psgRNA-2xMS2-lacO was a gift from Karsten Rippe (Addgene plasmid # 181909 ; http://n2t.net/addgene:181909 ; RRID:Addgene_181909)
